>Addgene plasmid #24781 | pHLEGM2 | addgene partial sequence | sequence record 30900 | 24781 with GFP-R
GGAAGTCTTCTCCTTTCTCATATGTATATCTCCTTCTTAAAGGATCCCCGGGTACCGAGCTCGAATTCGA
GCTCGGTACCATCAAGCTTATTTTAATTATACTCTATCAATGATAGAGTGTCAATATTTTTTTTAGTTTT
TCATGAACTCGAGGGGATCCAAATAAAAAACTAGTTTGACAAATAACTCTATCAATAATAGAGTGTCAAC
AAAAAGGAGGAATTAATGATGTCTAGATTAGATAAAAGTAAAGTGATTAACAGCGCATTAGAGCTGCTTA
ATGAGGTCGGAATCGAAGGTTTAACAACCCGTAAACTCGCCCAGAAGCTAGGTGTAGAGCAGCCTACATT
GTATTGGCATGTAAAAAATAAGCGGGCTTTGCTCGACGCCTTAGCCATTGAGATGTTAGATAGGCACCAT
ACTCACTTTTGCCCTTTAGAAGGGGAAAGCTGGCAAGATTTTTTACGTAATAACGCTAAAAGTTTTAGAT
GTGCTTTACTAAGTCATCGCGATGGAGCAAAAGTACATTTAGGTACACGGCCTACAGAAAAACAGTATGA
AACTCTCGAAAATCAATTAGCCTTTTTATGCCAACAAGGTTTTTCACTAGAGAATGCATTATATGCACTC
AGCGCTGTGGGGCATTTTACTTTAGGTTGCGTATTGGAAGATCAAGAGCATCAAGTCGCTAAAGAAGAAA
GGGAAACACCTACTACTGATAGTATGCCGCCATTATTACGACAAGCTATCGAATTATTTGATCACCAAGG
TGCAGAGCCAGCCTTCTTATTCGGCCTTGAATTGATCATATGCGGATTAGAAAAACAACTTAAATGTGAA
AGTGGGTCTTAAAGCAGCATAACC
