[The description below was written by a language model from this plasmid's Addgene catalogue record.]
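Description:
pHLEGM2 is a bacterial expression plasmid built on the pFLAME3 backbone and carrying a tetracycline-regulated reporter cassette, recorded as Ptet-Gfp-LAA. It is propagated in standard E. coli cloning strains under kanamycin selection. The record lists the copy number as unknown and does not name the origins of replication. No feature table is provided, so the exact arrangement of elements cannot be confirmed from the available information.

The payload places a GFP reporter under the control of a tetracycline-responsive promoter. The "LAA" suffix denotes an unstable GFP variant: a C-terminal ssrA-type degradation tag ending in LAA targets the protein for proteolytic turnover. Fluorescence therefore tracks current promoter activity instead of accumulating as it does with long-lived GFP. The record notes that this destabilised GFP came from work on unstable GFP variants for kinetic studies of mycobacterial gene expression. It also notes that a TetR repressor component came from a tetracycline-inducible system previously evaluated in Staphylococcus aureus. In systems of this kind, TetR binds operator sites in the promoter and blocks transcription until tetracycline or an analogue releases it. The catalogue insert name mentions only Ptet-Gfp-LAA, and the record does not say how tetR is positioned or expressed on this plasmid.

According to the associated publication, the construct belongs to a set developed to establish tetracycline-inducible conditional expression in Mycobacterium tuberculosis and Mycobacterium smegmatis. A short-lived fluorescent readout from Ptet suits measurements of induction level, dose response and the kinetics of switching expression on and off in these hosts.
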