Addgene plasmid #24781: pHLEGM2
Depositing lab: Tanya Parish. Depositing organization: Queen Mary and Westfield College, University of London. Publication: Use of a tetracycline-inducible system for conditional expression in Mycobacterium tuberculosis and Mycobacterium smegmatis. Carroll P, Muttucumaru DG, Parish T. Appl Environ Microbiol. 2005 Jun . 71(6):3077-84. 10.1128/AEM.71.6.3077-3084.2005 PubMed 15933004.
Backbone
  Vector backbone: pFLAME3
  Vector type: Bacterial Expression
Growth in bacteria
  Bacterial resistance: Kanamycin, 50 μg/mL
  Growth temperature: 37°C
  Growth strain: DH5alpha
  Copy number: Unknown
Gene/Insert
  Gene/Insert name: Ptet-Gfp-LAA
  Cloning method: Restriction Enzyme
  Sequencing primers: 5′ n/a
Resource information
  A portion of this plasmid was derived from a plasmid made by: 1. Gfp-LAA obtained from Marian Blokpoel 2. TetR obtained from Ambrose Cheung
Terms and licenses: Academic/Nonprofit Terms; Industry Terms: Not Available to Industry
Depositor comments: 1.Blokpoel, M. C. J., R. O'Toole, M. J. Smeulders, and H. D. Williams. 2003. Development and application of unstable GFP variants to kinetic studies of mycobacterial gene expression. J. Microbiol. Methods 54:203-211. [PubMed] 2. 2.Bateman, B. T., N. P. Donegan, T. M. Jarry, M. Palma, and A. L. Cheung. 2001. Evaluation of a tetracycline-inducible promoter in Staphylococcus aureus in vitro and in vivo and its application in demonstrating the role of sigB in microcolony formation. Infect. Immun. 69:7851-7857. [PubMed]
How to cite: pHLEGM2 was a gift from Tanya Parish (Addgene plasmid # 24781 ; http://n2t.net/addgene:24781 ; RRID:Addgene_24781)
